Addgene plasmid #234556: pLV-mEGFP-hCTNNA1_DM2,3-domain
Purpose: CTNNA1 M2,3-domain deletion mutant
Depositing lab: Cara Gottardi. Depositing organization: Northwestern University. Publication: alpha-Catenin force-sensitive binding and sequestration of LZTS2 leads to cytokinesis failure. Wang Y, Yemelyanov A, Go CD, Kim SK, Quinn JM, Flozak AS, Le PM, Liang S, Gingras AC, Ikura M, Ishiyama N, Gottardi CJ. J Cell Biol. 2025 Mar 3;224(3):e202308124. doi: 10.1083/jcb.202308124. Epub 2025 Jan 9. PubMed 39786338.
Backbone
  Vector backbone: pLV[Exp]-CMV>mEGFP-_E-catenin EF1A(core)>Puro
  Backbone manufacturer: VectorBuilder
  Vector type: Lentiviral
  Selectable markers: Puromycin
Growth in bacteria
  Bacterial resistance: Ampicillin, 100 μg/mL
  Growth temperature: 37°C
  Growth strain: NEB Stable
  Copy number: High Copy
Gene/Insert
  Gene/Insert name: mEGFP:hCTNNA1_DM2,3-domain (alt name: Alpha-E-catenin lacking M2 and M3 domains)
  Species: H. sapiens (human)
  Mutation: Deletion of aa 397-509
  Entrez Gene: CTNNA1 (a.k.a. CAP102, MDBS2, MDPT2)
  Promoter: CMV
  Tag / fusion protein: mEGFP (N terminal on insert)
  Cloning method: Gene Synthesis
Resource information
  A portion of this plasmid was derived from a plasmid made by: Human gene
Terms and licenses: Academic/Nonprofit Terms; Industry Terms: Not Available to Industry
Depositor comments: Enhanced GFP contains A206K mutation to prevent GFP homodimerization. Please visit https://doi.org/10.1101/2023.08.25.554884 for bioRxiv preprint.
How to cite: pLV-mEGFP-hCTNNA1_DM2,3-domain was a gift from Cara Gottardi (Addgene plasmid # 234556 ; http://n2t.net/addgene:234556 ; RRID:Addgene_234556)
