[The description below was written by a language model from this plasmid's Addgene catalogue record and pLannotate feature annotations shown in this document.]
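Description:
pLV-mEGFP-hCTNNA1_DM2,3-domain is a third-generation-style, self-inactivating HIV-1 lentiviral expression plasmid built on a commercial pLV[Exp] backbone, designed to deliver a fluorescently tagged deletion mutant of human αE-catenin (CTNNA1) into mammalian cells. It is propagated in E. coli through a high-copy ColE1/pUC-type origin with ampicillin resistance (bla); an f1 origin, an SV40 origin and remnants of lac and T7/T3 promoter elements are also carried in the backbone. Viral genomic RNA is driven from a chimeric RSV promoter fused to a truncated 5' LTR, and the transfer cassette contains the Ψ packaging signal with a gag fragment, the RRE for Rev-dependent nuclear export, the cPPT/CTS, a WPRE to enhance transcript expression, and a ΔU3 3' LTR that inactivates LTR promoter activity after integration, followed by an SV40 polyadenylation signal.

The payload is expressed from the CMV enhancer/promoter and consists of monomeric EGFP, carrying the A206K substitution that prevents GFP homodimerization, fused to the N-terminus of CTNNA1. The insert was made by gene synthesis and lacks amino acids 397–509, which the record describes as removal of the M2 and M3 domains. Residual Gateway attB sites flank the promoter and the coding sequence, reflecting modular assembly. Downstream, an EF-1α core promoter, followed by an element annotated as an HTLV-1 LTR fragment, drives puromycin N-acetyltransferase, allowing selection of stably transduced cells. The associated work concerns force-sensitive binding of α-catenin to LZTS2 and cytokinesis failure, so the construct likely serves to compare the localization and function of this domain-deleted α-catenin with other variants.
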