Features (pLannotate 1.2.2; 33 found; start..end, strand, type, name):
      3..229     +  promoter       RSV promoter: Rous sarcoma virus enhancer/promoter
    230..410     +  LTR            5' LTR (truncated): truncated 5' long terminal repeat (LTR) from HIV-1
    457..582     +  misc_feature   HIV-1 Ψ: packaging signal of human immunodeficiency virus type 1
    566..929     +  CDS            HIV-1 gag (fragment): gag protein from human immunodeficiency virus 1; gag
   1075..1308    +  misc_feature   RRE: The Rev response element (RRE) of HIV-1 allows for Rev-dependent mRNA export from the nucleus to the cytoplasm.
   1685..1785    +  CDS            Rev (fragment): human immunodeficiency virus 1 (HIV-1) Rev protein; rev; enhances nuclear export of unspliced and incompletely spliced viral mRNAs
   1803..1920    +  misc_feature   cPPT/CTS: central polypurine tract and central termination sequence of HIV-1
   1929..1949    +  protein_bind   attB4: mutant version of attB; core recombination site for the Gateway® BP reaction BP Clonase™
   2010..2313    +  enhancer       CMV enhancer: human cytomegalovirus immediate early enhancer
   2314..2517    +  promoter       CMV promoter: human cytomegalovirus (CMV) immediate early promoter
   2539..2559    +  protein_bind   attB1: mutant version of attB; core recombination site for the Gateway® BP reaction BP Clonase™
   2576..3292    +  CDS            mEGFP: mEGFP is a basic (constitutively fluorescent) green fluorescent protein published in 2002, derived from Aequorea victoria. It has moderate acid sensitivity.
   3317..5323    +  CDS            CTNNA1 (fragment): CTNA1_HUMAN - Experimental evidence at protein level: Swiss-Prot protein existence level 1. Associates with the cytoplasmic domain of a variety of cadherins. The association of catenins to cadherins produces a complex which is linked to the actin filament network, and which seems to be of primary importance for cadherins cell-adhesion properties. Can associate with both E- and N-cadherins. Originally believed to be a stable component of E-cadherin/catenin adhesion complexes and to mediate the linkage of cadherins to the actin cytoskeleton at adherens junctions. In contrast, cortical actin was
   5336..5356    -  protein_bind   attB2: mutant version of attB; core recombination site for the Gateway® BP reaction BP Clonase™
   5389..5600    +  promoter       EF-1α core promoter: core promoter for human elongation factor EF-1α
   5613..5881    +  LTR            5' LTR (truncated): truncated 5' long terminal repeat (LTR) from human T-cell leukemia virus (HTLV) type 1
   5909..6508    +  CDS            PuroR: puromycin N-acetyltransferase; pac from Streptomyces alboniger; confers resistance to puromycin
   6542..7130    +  misc_feature   WPRE: woodchuck hepatitis virus posttranscriptional regulatory element
   7197..7216    +  misc_feature   cPPT/CTS (fragment): central polypurine tract and central termination sequence of HIV-1
   7218..7451    +  LTR            3' LTR (ΔU3): self-inactivating 3' long terminal repeat (LTR) from HIV-1
   7523..7644    +  polyA_signal   SV40 poly(A) signal: SV40 polyadenylation signal
   7684..7819    +  rep_origin     SV40 ori: SV40 origin of replication
   7840..7858    -  promoter       T7 promoter: promoter for bacteriophage T7 RNA polymerase
   7866..8021    +  CDS            lacZα (fragment): LacZα fragment of β-galactosidase; lacZ fragment
   8026..8454    +  rep_origin     f1 ori (sequence partly withheld): f1 bacteriophage origin of replication; arrow indicates direction of (+) strand synthesis
   8507..8611    +  promoter       AmpR promoter: bla
   8612..9472    +  CDS            AmpR: β-lactamase; bla; confers resistance to ampicillin, carbenicillin, and related antibiotics
   9643..10231   +  rep_origin     ori: high-copy-number ColE1/pMB1/pBR322/pUC origin of replication
  10414..10506   +  CDS            lacI (fragment): lac repressor; lacI; The lac repressor binds to the lac operator to inhibit transcription in E. coli. This inhibition can be relieved by adding lactose or isopropyl-β-D-thiogalactopyranoside (IPTG).
  10519..10540   +  protein_bind   CAP binding site: CAP binding activates transcription in the presence of cAMP. E. coli catabolite activator protein
  10555..10585   +  promoter       lac promoter: promoter for the E. coli lac operon
  10589..10611   +  protein_bind   lac operator (fragment): The lac repressor binds to the lac operator to inhibit transcription in E. coli. This inhibition can be relieved by adding lactose or isopropyl-β-D-thiogalactopyranoside (IPTG). lac repressor encoded by lacI
  10654..10672   +  promoter       T3 promoter: promoter for bacteriophage T3 RNA polymerase
>Addgene plasmid #234556 | pLV-mEGFP-hCTNNA1_DM2,3-domain | addgene full sequence | sequence record 475654 | Addgene NGS Result
AATGTAGTCTTATGCAATACTCTTGTAGTCTTGCAACATGGTAACGATGAGTTAGCAACATGCCTTACAA
GGAGAGAAAAAGCACCGTGCATGCCGATTGGTGGAAGTAAGGTGGTACGATCGTGCCTTATTAGGAAGGC
AACAGACGGGTCTGACATGGATTGGACGAACCACTGAATTGCCGCATTGCAGAGATATTGTATTTAAGTG
CCTAGCTCGATACATAAACGGGTCTCTCTGGTTAGACCAGATCTGAGCCTGGGAGCTCTCTGGCTAACTA
GGGAACCCACTGCTTAAGCCTCAATAAAGCTTGCCTTGAGTGCTTCAAGTAGTGTGTGCCCGTCTGTTGT
GTGACTCTGGTAACTAGAGATCCCTCAGACCCTTTTAGTCAGTGTGGAAAATCTCTAGCAGTGGCGCCCG
AACAGGGACTTGAAAGCGAAAGGGAAACCAGAGGAGCTCTCTCGACGCAGGACTCGGCTTGCTGAAGCGC
GCACGGCAAGAGGCGAGGGGCGGCGACTGGTGAGTACGCCAAAAATTTTGACTAGCGGAGGCTAGAAGGA
GAGAGATGGGTGCGAGAGCGTCAGTATTAAGCGGGGGAGAATTAGATCGCGATGGGAAAAAATTCGGTTA
AGGCCAGGGGGAAAGAAAAAATATAAATTAAAACATATAGTATGGGCAAGCAGGGAGCTAGAACGATTCG
CAGTTAATCCTGGCCTGTTAGAAACATCAGAAGGCTGTAGACAAATACTGGGACAGCTACAACCATCCCT
TCAGACAGGATCAGAAGAACTTAGATCATTATATAATACAGTAGCAACCCTCTATTGTGTGCATCAAAGG
ATAGAGATAAAAGACACCAAGGAAGCTTTAGACAAGATAGAGGAAGAGCAAAACAAAAGTAAGACCACCG
CACAGCAAGCGGCCGCTGATCTTCAGACCTGGAGGAGGAGATATGAGGGACAATTGGAGAAGTGAATTAT
ATAAATATAAAGTAGTAAAAATTGAACCATTAGGAGTAGCACCCACCAAGGCAAAGAGAAGAGTGGTGCA
GAGAGAAAAAAGAGCAGTGGGAATAGGAGCTTTGTTCCTTGGGTTCTTGGGAGCAGCAGGAAGCACTATG
GGCGCAGCGTCAATGACGCTGACGGTACAGGCCAGACAATTATTGTCTGGTATAGTGCAGCAGCAGAACA
ATTTGCTGAGGGCTATTGAGGCGCAACAGCATCTGTTGCAACTCACAGTCTGGGGCATCAAGCAGCTCCA
GGCAAGAATCCTGGCTGTGGAAAGATACCTAAAGGATCAACAGCTCCTGGGGATTTGGGGTTGCTCTGGA
AAACTCATTTGCACCACTGCTGTGCCTTGGAATGCTAGTTGGAGTAATAAATCTCTGGAACAGATTTGGA
ATCACACGACCTGGATGGAGTGGGACAGAGAAATTAACAATTACACAAGCTTAATACACTCCTTAATTGA
AGAATCGCAAAACCAGCAAGAAAAGAATGAACAAGAATTATTGGAATTAGATAAATGGGCAAGTTTGTGG
AATTGGTTTAACATAACAAATTGGCTGTGGTATATAAAATTATTCATAATGATAGTAGGAGGCTTGGTAG
GTTTAAGAATAGTTTTTGCTGTACTTTCTATAGTGAATAGAGTTAGGCAGGGATATTCACCATTATCGTT
TCAGACCCACCTCCCAACCCCGAGGGGACCCGACAGGCCCGAAGGAATAGAAGAAGAAGGTGGAGAGAGA
GACAGAGACAGATCCATTCGATTAGTGAACGGATCTCGACGGTATCGCTAGCTTTTAAAAGAAAAGGGGG
GATTGGGGGGTACAGTGCAGGGGAAAGAATAGTAGACATAATAGCAACAGACATACAAACTAAAGAATTA
CAAAAACAAATTACAAAAATTCAAAATTTTACTAGTATCAACTTTGTATAGAAAAGTTGTAGTTATTAAT
AGTAATCAATTACGGGGTCATTAGTTCATAGCCCATATATGGAGTTCCGCGTTACATAACTTACGGTAAA
TGGCCCGCCTGGCTGACCGCCCAACGACCCCCGCCCATTGACGTCAATAATGACGTATGTTCCCATAGTA
ACGCCAATAGGGACTTTCCATTGACGTCAATGGGTGGAGTATTTACGGTAAACTGCCCACTTGGCAGTAC
ATCAAGTGTATCATATGCCAAGTACGCCCCCTATTGACGTCAATGACGGTAAATGGCCCGCCTGGCATTA
TGCCCAGTACATGACCTTATGGGACTTTCCTACTTGGCAGTACATCTACGTATTAGTCATCGCTATTACC
ATGGTGATGCGGTTTTGGCAGTACATCAATGGGCGTGGATAGCGGTTTGACTCACGGGGATTTCCAAGTC
TCCACCCCATTGACGTCAATGGGAGTTTGTTTTGGCACCAAAATCAACGGGACTTTCCAAAATGTCGTAA
CAACTCCGCCCCATTGACGCAAATGGGCGGTAGGCGTGTACGGTGGGAGGTCTATATAAGCAGAGCTGGT
TTAGTGAACCGTCAGATCCAAGTTTGTACAAAAAAGCAGGCTCTCGAGTGCCACCATGGTGAGCAAGGGC
GAGGAGCTGTTCACCGGGGTGGTGCCCATCCTGGTCGAGCTGGACGGCGACGTAAACGGCCACAAGTTCA
GCGTGTCCGGCGAGGGCGAGGGCGATGCCACCTACGGCAAGCTGACCCTGAAGTTCATCTGCACCACCGG
CAAGCTGCCCGTGCCCTGGCCCACCCTCGTGACCACCCTGACCTACGGCGTGCAGTGCTTCAGCCGCTAC
CCCGACCACATGAAGCAGCACGACTTCTTCAAGTCCGCCATGCCCGAAGGCTACGTCCAGGAGCGCACCA
TCTTCTTCAAGGACGACGGCAACTACAAGACCCGCGCCGAGGTGAAGTTCGAGGGCGACACCCTGGTGAA
CCGCATCGAGCTGAAGGGCATCGACTTCAAGGAGGACGGCAACATCCTGGGGCACAAGCTGGAGTACAAC
TACAACAGCCACAACGTCTATATCATGGCCGACAAGCAGAAGAACGGCATCAAGGTGAACTTCAAGATCC
GCCACAACATCGAGGACGGCAGCGTGCAGCTCGCCGACCACTACCAGCAGAACACCCCCATCGGCGACGG
CCCCGTGCTGCTGCCCGACAACCACTACCTGAGCACCCAGTCCAAGCTGAGCAAAGACCCCAACGAGAAG
CGCGATCACATGGTCCTGCTGGAGTTCGTGACCGCCGCCGGGATCACTCTCGGCATGGACGAGCTGTACA
AGGGCAGCGGCAGCGGCAGCTCTAGAATGACTGCTGTCCATGCAGGCAACATAAACTTCAAGTGGGATCC
TAAAAGTCTAGAGATCAGGACTCTGGCAGTTGAGAGACTGTTGGAGCCTCTTGTTACACAGGTTACAACC
CTTGTAAACACCAATAGTAAAGGGCCCTCTAATAAGAAGAGAGGTCGTTCTAAGAAGGCCCATGTTTTGG
CTGCATCTGTTGAACAAGCAACTGAGAATTTCTTGGAGAAGGGGGATAAAATTGCGAAGGAGAGCCAGTT
TCTCAAGGAGGAGCTTGTGGCTGCTGTAGAAGATGTTCGAAAACAAGGTGATTTGATGAAGGCTGCTGCA
GGAGAGTTCGCAGATGATCCCTGCTCTTCTGTGAAGCGAGGCAACATGGTTCGGGCAGCTCGAGCTTTGC
TCTCTGCTGTTACCCGGTTGCTGATTTTGGCTGACATGGCAGATGTCTACAAATTACTTGTTCAGCTGAA
AGTTGTGGAAGATGGTATCTTGAAGTTGAGGAATGCTGGCAATGAACAAGACTTAGGAATCCAGTATAAA
GCCCTAAAACCTGAAGTGGATAAGCTGAACATTATGGCAGCCAAAAGACAACAGGAATTGAAAGATGTTG
GCCATCGTGATCAGATGGCTGCAGCTAGAGGAATCCTGCAGAAGAACGTTCCGATCCTCTATACTGCATC
CCAGGCATGCCTACAGCACCCTGATGTCGCAGCCTATAAGGCCAACAGGGACCTGATATACAAGCAGCTG
CAGCAGGCGGTCACAGGCATTTCCAATGCAGCCCAGGCCACTGCCTCAGACGATGCCTCACAGCACCAGG
GTGGAGGAGGAGGAGAACTGGCATATGCACTCAATAACTTTGACAAACAAATCATTGTGGACCCCTTGAG
CTTCAGCGAGGAGCGCTTTAGGCCTTCCCTGGAGGAGCGTCTGGAAAGCATCATTAGTGGGGCTGCCTTG
ATGGCCGACTCGTCCTGCACGCGTGATGACCGTCGTGAGCGAATTGTGGCAGAGTGTAATGCTGTCCGCC
AGGCCCTGCAGGACCTGCTTTCGGAGTACATGGGCAATGCTGGACGTAAAGAAAGAAGTGATGCACTCAA
TTCTGCAATAGATAAAATGACCAAGAAGACCAGGGACTTGCGTAGACAGCTCCGCAAAGCTGTCATGGAC
CACGTTTCAGATTCTTTCCTGAGGACCCCTGAGGAGTTGGATGACTCTGACTTTGAGACAGAAGATTTTG
ATGTCAGAAGCAGGACGAGCGTCCAGACAGAAGACGATCAGCTGATAGCTGGCCAGAGTGCCCGGGCGAT
CATGGCTCAGCTTCCCCAGGAGCAAAAAGCGAAGATTGCGGAACAGGTGGCCAGCTTCCAGGAAGAAAAG
AGCAAGCTGGATGCTGAAGTGTCCAAATGGGACGACAGTGGCAATGACATCATTGTGCTGGCCAAGCAGA
TGTGCATGATTATGATGGAGATGACAGACTTTACCCGAGGTAAAGGACCACTCAAAAATACATCGGATGT
CATCAGTGCTGCCAAGAAAATTGCTGAGGCAGGATCCAGGATGGACAAGCTTGGCCGCACCATTGCAGAC
CATTGCCCCGACTCGGCTTGCAAGCAGGACCTGCTGGCCTACCTGCAACGCATCGCCCTCTACTGCCACC
AGCTGAACATCTGCAGCAAGGTCAAGGCCGAGGTGCAGAATCTCGGCGGGGAGCTTGTTGTCTCTGGGGT
GGACAGCGCCATGTCCCTGATCCAGGCAGCCAAGAACTTGATGAATGCTGTGGTGCAGACAGTGAAGGCA
TCCTACGTCGCCTCTACCAAATACCAAAAGTCACAGGGTATGGCTTCCCTCAACCTTCCTGCTGTGTCAT
GGAAGATGAAGGCACCAGAGAAAAAGCCATTGGTGAAGAGAGAGAAACAGGATGAGACACAGACCAAGAT
TAAACGGGCATCTCAGAAGAAGCACGTGAACCCGGTGCAGGCCCTCAGCGAGTTCAAAGCTATGGACAGC
ATCTAATCTAGAACCCAGCTTTCTTGTACAAAGTGGAAGGATCTGCGATCGCTCCGGTGCCCGTCAGTGG
GCAGAGCGCACATCGCCCACAGTCCCCGAGAAGTTGGGGGGAGGGGTCGGCAATTGAACGGGTGCCTAGA
GAAGGTGGCGCGGGGTAAACTGGGAAAGTGATGTCGTGTACTGGCTCCGCCTTTTTCCCGAGGGTGGGGG
AGAACCGTATATAAGTGCAGTAGTCGCCGTGAACGTTCTTTTTCGCAACGGGTTTGCCGCCAGAACACAG
CTGAAGCTTCGAGGGGCTCGCATCTCTCCTTCACGCGCCCGCCGCCCTACCTGAGGCCGCCATCCACGCC
GGTTGAGTCGCGTTCTGCCGCCTCCCGCCTGTGGTGCCTCCTGAACTGCGTCCGCCGTCTAGGTAAGTTT
AAAGCTCAGGTCGAGACCGGGCCTTTGTCCGGCGCTCCCTTGGAGCCTACCTAGACTCAGCCGGCTCTCC
ACGCTTTGCCTGACCCTGCTTGCTCAACTCTACGTCTTTGTTTCGTTTTCTGTTCTGCGCCGTTACAGAT
CCAAGCTGTGACCGGCGCCTACGCCACCATGACCGAGTACAAGCCCACGGTGCGCCTCGCCACCCGCGAC
GACGTCCCCAGGGCCGTACGCACCCTCGCCGCCGCGTTCGCCGACTACCCCGCCACGCGCCACACCGTCG
ATCCGGACCGCCACATCGAGCGGGTCACCGAGCTGCAAGAACTCTTCCTCACGCGCGTCGGGCTCGACAT
CGGCAAGGTGTGGGTCGCGGACGACGGCGCCGCGGTGGCGGTCTGGACCACGCCGGAGAGCGTCGAAGCG
GGGGCGGTGTTCGCCGAGATCGGCCCGCGCATGGCCGAGTTGAGCGGTTCCCGGCTGGCCGCGCAGCAAC
AGATGGAAGGCCTCCTGGCGCCGCACCGGCCCAAGGAGCCCGCGTGGTTCCTGGCCACCGTCGGCGTCTC
GCCCGACCACCAGGGCAAGGGTCTGGGCAGCGCCGTCGTGCTCCCCGGAGTGGAGGCGGCCGAGCGCGCC
GGGGTGCCCGCCTTCCTGGAGACCTCCGCGCCCCGCAACCTCCCCTTCTACGAGCGGCTCGGCTTCACCG
TCACCGCCGACGTCGAGGTGCCCGAAGGACCGCGCACCTGGTGCATGACCCGCAAGCCCGGTGCCTGACA
ACTTTATTATACATAGTTGATCAATTCCGATAATCAACCTCTGGATTACAAAATTTGTGAAAGATTGACT
GGTATTCTTAACTATGTTGCTCCTTTTACGCTATGTGGATACGCTGCTTTAATGCCTTTGTATCATGCTA
TTGCTTCCCGTATGGCTTTCATTTTCTCCTCCTTGTATAAATCCTGGTTGCTGTCTCTTTATGAGGAGTT
GTGGCCCGTTGTCAGGCAACGTGGCGTGGTGTGCACTGTGTTTGCTGACGCAACCCCCACTGGTTGGGGC
ATTGCCACCACCTGTCAGCTCCTTTCCGGGACTTTCGCTTTCCCCCTCCCTATTGCCACGGCGGAACTCA
TCGCCGCCTGCCTTGCCCGCTGCTGGACAGGGGCTCGGCTGTTGGGCACTGACAATTCCGTGGTGTTGTC
GGGGAAGCTGACGTCCTTTCCATGGCTGCTCGCCTGTGTTGCCACCTGGATTCTGCGCGGGACGTCCTTC
TGCTACGTCCCTTCGGCCCTCAATCCAGCGGACCTTCCTTCCCGCGGCCTGCTGCCGGCTCTGCGGCCTC
TTCCGCGTCTTCGCCTTCGCCCTCAGACGAGTCGGATCTCCCTTTGGGCCGCCTCCCCGCATCGGGAATT
CCCGCGGTTCGCTTTAAGACCAATGACTTACAAGGCAGCTGTAGATCTTAGCCACTTTTTAAAAGAAAAG
GGGGGACTGGAAGGGCTAATTCACTCCCAACGAAGACAAGATCTGCTTTTTGCTTGTACTGGGTCTCTCT
GGTTAGACCAGATCTGAGCCTGGGAGCTCTCTGGCTAACTAGGGAACCCACTGCTTAAGCCTCAATAAAG
CTTGCCTTGAGTGCTTCAAGTAGTGTGTGCCCGTCTGTTGTGTGACTCTGGTAACTAGAGATCCCTCAGA
CCCTTTTAGTCAGTGTGGAAAATCTCTAGCAGTAGTAGTTCATGTCATCTTATTATTCAGTATTTATAAC
TTGCAAAGAAATGAATATCAGAGAGTGAGAGGAACTTGTTTATTGCAGCTTATAATGGTTACAAATAAAG
CAATAGCATCACAAATTTCACAAATAAAGCATTTTTTTCACTGCATTCTAGTTGTGGTTTGTCCAAACTC
ATCAATGTATCTTATCATGTCTGGCTCTAGCTATCCCGCCCCTAACTCCGCCCATCCCGCCCCTAACTCC
GCCCAGTTCCGCCCATTCTCCGCCCCATGGCTGACTAATTTTTTTTATTTATGCAGAGGCCGAGGCCGCC
TCGGCCTCTGAGCTATTCCAGAAGTAGTGAGGAGGCTTTTTTGGAGGCCTAGGGACGTACCCAATTCGCC
CTATAGTGAGTCGTATTACGCGCGCTCACTGGCCGTCGTTTTACAACGTCGTGACTGGGAAAACCCTGGC
GTTACCCAACTTAATCGCCTTGCAGCACATCCCCCTTTCGCCAGCTGGCGTAATAGCGAAGAGGCCCGCA
CCGATCGCCCTTCCCAACAGTTGCGCAGCCTGAATGGCGAATGGG
[124 nt withheld, positions 8026-8149]
C
[91 nt withheld, positions 8151-8241]
A
[49 nt withheld, positions 8243-8291]
CCTTTGACGTTGGAGTCCACGTTCTTT
[37 nt withheld, positions 8319-8355]
ACCCTATCTCGGTCTATTCTTTTGATTTATAAGGGATTTTGCCGATTTCGGCCTATTGGTTAAAAAATGA
GCTGATTTAACAAAAATTTAACGCGAATTTTAACAAAATATTAACGCTTACAATTTAGGTGGCACTTTTC
GGGGAAATGTGCGCGGAACCCCTATTTGTTTATTTTTCTAAATACATTCAAATATGTATCCGCTCATGAG
ACAATAACCCTGATAAATGCTTCAATAATATTGAAAAAGGAAGAGTATGAGTATTCAACATTTCCGTGTC
GCCCTTATTCCCTTTTTTGCGGCATTTTGCCTTCCTGTTTTTGCTCACCCAGAAACGCTGGTGAAAGTAA
AAGATGCTGAAGATCAGTTGGGTGCACGAGTGGGTTACATCGAACTGGATCTCAACAGCGGTAAGATCCT
TGAGAGTTTTCGCCCCGAAGAACGTTTTCCAATGATGAGCACTTTTAAAGTTCTGCTATGTGGCGCGGTA
TTATCCCGTATTGACGCCGGGCAAGAGCAACTCGGTCGCCGCATACACTATTCTCAGAATGACTTGGTTG
AGTACTCACCAGTCACAGAAAAGCATCTTACGGATGGCATGACAGTAAGAGAATTATGCAGTGCTGCCAT
AACCATGAGTGATAACACTGCGGCCAACTTACTTCTGACAACGATCGGAGGACCGAAGGAGCTAACCGCT
TTTTTGCACAACATGGGGGATCATGTAACTCGCCTTGATCGTTGGGAACCGGAGCTGAATGAAGCCATAC
CAAACGACGAGCGTGACACCACGATGCCTGTAGCAATGGCAACAACGTTGCGCAAACTATTAACTGGCGA
ACTACTTACTCTAGCTTCCCGGCAACAATTAATAGACTGGATGGAGGCGGATAAAGTTGCAGGACCACTT
CTGCGCTCGGCCCTTCCGGCTGGCTGGTTTATTGCTGATAAATCTGGAGCCGGTGAGCGTGGGTCTCGCG
GTATCATTGCAGCACTGGGGCCAGATGGTAAGCCCTCCCGTATCGTAGTTATCTACACGACGGGGAGTCA
GGCAACTATGGATGAACGAAATAGACAGATCGCTGAGATAGGTGCCTCACTGATTAAGCATTGGTAACTG
TCAGACCAAGTTTACTCATATATACTTTAGATTGATTTAAAACTTCATTTTTAATTTAAAAGGATCTAGG
TGAAGATCCTTTTTGATAATCTCATGACCAAAATCCCTTAACGTGAGTTTTCGTTCCACTGAGCGTCAGA
CCCCGTAGAAAAGATCAAAGGATCTTCTTGAGATCCTTTTTTTCTGCGCGTAATCTGCTGCTTGCAAACA
AAAAAACCACCGCTACCAGCGGTGGTTTGTTTGCCGGATCAAGAGCTACCAACTCTTTTTCCGAAGGTAA
CTGGCTTCAGCAGAGCGCAGATACCAAATACTGTTCTTCTAGTGTAGCCGTAGTTAGGCCACCACTTCAA
GAACTCTGTAGCACCGCCTACATACCTCGCTCTGCTAATCCTGTTACCAGTGGCTGCTGCCAGTGGCGAT
AAGTCGTGTCTTACCGGGTTGGACTCAAGACGATAGTTACCGGATAAGGCGCAGCGGTCGGGCTGAACGG
GGGGTTCGTGCACACAGCCCAGCTTGGAGCGAACGACCTACACCGAACTGAGATACCTACAGCGTGAGCT
ATGAGAAAGCGCCACGCTTCCCGAAGAGAGAAAGGCGGACAGGTATCCGGTAAGCGGCAGGGTCGGAACA
GGAGAGCGCACGAGGGAGCTTCCAGGGGGAAACGCCTGGTATCTTTATAGTCCTGTCGGGTTTCGCCACC
TCTGACTTGAGCGTCGATTTTTGTGATGCTCGTCAGGGGGGCGGAGCCTATGGAAAAACGCCAGCAACGC
GGCCTTTTTACGGTTCCTGGCCTTTTGCTGGCCTTTTGCTCACATGTTCTTTCCTGCGTTATCCCCTGAT
TCTGTGGATAACCGTATTACCGCCTTTGAGTGAGCTGATACCGCTCGCCGCAGCCGAACGACCGAGCGCA
GCGAGTCAGTGAGCGAGGAAGCGGAAGAGCGCCCAATACGCAAACCGCCTCTCCCCGCGCGTTGGCCGAT
TCATTAATGCAGCTGGCACGACAGGTTTCCCGACTGGAAAGCGGGCAGTGAGCGCAACGCAATTAATGTG
AGTTAGCTCACTCATTAGGCACCCCAGGCTTTACACTTTATGCTTCCGGCTCGTATGTTGTGTGGAATTG
TGAGCGGATAACAATTTCACACAGGAAACAGCTATGACCATGATTACGCCAAGCGCGCAATTAACCCTCA
CTAAAGGGAACAAAAGCTGGAGCTGCAAGCTT
